Addgene plasmid #154911: pCS2+-Y276H PHYB-CAAX
Purpose: 1-621 amino acids of Arabidopsis PHYB (as in construct Addgene ID 154910) with the CAAX membrane moiety tag. Tyrosine residue 276 of PHYB was mutated to Histidine.
Depositing lab: Clare Buckley & Jonathan Clarke. Depositing organization: King's College London. Publication: Reversible Optogenetic Control of Subcellular Protein Localization in a Live Vertebrate Embryo. Buckley CE, Moore RE, Reade A, Goldberg AR, Weiner OD, Clarke JD. Dev Cell. 2016 Jan 11;36(1):117-26. doi: 10.1016/j.devcel.2015.12.011. PubMed 26766447.
Backbone
  Vector backbone: pCS2+
  Backbone manufacturer: RZPD
  Backbone size w/o insert (bp): 4095
  Total vector size (bp): 6074
  Vector type: Mammalian Expression ; xenopus/avian/zebrafish
Growth in bacteria
  Bacterial resistance: Ampicillin, 100 μg/mL
  Growth temperature: 37°C
  Growth strain: DH5alpha
  Copy number: High Copy
Gene/Insert
  Gene/Insert name: Phytochrome B (alt name: PHYB)
  Species: A. thaliana (mustard weed)
  Insert size (bp): 2676
  Mutation: 1-621 amino acids of Arabidopsis PHYB, Tyrosine residue 276 of PHYB was mutated to Histidine
  GenBank ID: 816394
  Entrez Gene: PHYB (a.k.a. AT2G18790, HY3, MSF3.17, MSF3_17, OOP1, OUT OF PHASE 1, PHYTOCHROME B, phytochrome B)
  Promoter: CMV
  Tag / fusion protein: mCherry (C terminal on insert); CAAX membrane moiety (C terminal on insert)
  Cloning method: Gibson Cloning
  Sequencing primers: 5′ SP6 Forward ATTTAGGTGACACTATAG; 3′ M13 Reverse GGAAACAGCTATGACCATG, T3 Forward AATTAACCCTCACTAAAGGG
Terms and licenses: Academic/Nonprofit Terms; Industry Terms: Not Available to Industry
How to cite: pCS2+-Y276H PHYB-CAAX was a gift from Clare Buckley & Jonathan Clarke (Addgene plasmid # 154911 ; http://n2t.net/addgene:154911 ; RRID:Addgene_154911)
