[The description below was written by a language model from this plasmid's Addgene catalogue record and pLannotate feature annotations shown in this document.]
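Description:
pCS2+-Y276H PHYB-CAAX is a pCS2+-based expression plasmid of about 6.1 kb, listed for mammalian as well as Xenopus, avian and zebrafish expression. It is maintained in E. coli through a high-copy ColE1/pUC-type origin and selected with ampicillin via the β-lactamase gene. An f1 origin and remnants of the lac region (lac promoter/operator and lacZα and lacI fragments) are also present in the backbone.

The payload is the N-terminal portion (amino acids 1–621) of Arabidopsis thaliana phytochrome B carrying a tyrosine-to-histidine substitution at residue 276, fused at its C terminus to a CAAX motif, a prenylation signal that anchors the protein to membranes. Expression is driven by the simian CMV IE94 enhancer/promoter and terminated by an SV40 polyadenylation signal. An SP6 promoter sits immediately upstream of the coding region, an arrangement that in pCS2+ vectors generally allows in vitro transcription of mRNA for embryo injection, and T7 and T3 promoter sequences lie downstream in the opposite orientation.

The catalogue fields also list a C-terminal mCherry tag and an insert size of 2676 bp. However, the feature table annotates only the PHYB fragment, which spans roughly 1.9 kb, with little room before the T7 site, and no fluorescent protein is detected. The total size likewise fits a shorter insert, so mCherry may not be present in the sequenced plasmid.

The associated work concerns reversible optogenetic control of subcellular protein localisation in live vertebrate embryos, where membrane-tethered PHYB serves as the light-responsive anchor. The record does not state the functional consequence of the Y276H mutation. The construct is described as a variant of a companion PHYB-CAAX plasmid.
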