Features (pLannotate 1.2.2; 15 found; start..end, strand, type, name):
     35..53      +  promoter       SP6 promoter: promoter for bacteriophage SP6 RNA polymerase
    115..1977    +  CDS            PHYB (fragment): PHYB_ARATH - Also known as HY3 From Arabidopsis thaliana (Mouse-ear cress).
   2101..2118    -  promoter       T7 promoter (fragment): promoter for bacteriophage T7 RNA polymerase
   2123..2257    -  polyA_signal   SV40 poly(A) signal: SV40 polyadenylation signal
   2370..2388    -  promoter       T3 promoter: promoter for bacteriophage T3 RNA polymerase
   2433..2449    -  protein_bind   lac operator: The lac repressor binds to the lac operator to inhibit transcription in E. coli. This inhibition can be relieved by adding lactose or isopropyl-β-D-thiogalactopyranoside (IPTG). lac repressor encoded by lacI
   2457..2487    -  promoter       lac promoter: promoter for the E. coli lac operon
   2502..2523    -  protein_bind   CAP binding site: CAP binding activates transcription in the presence of cAMP. E. coli catabolite activator protein
   2536..2628    -  CDS            lacI (fragment): lac repressor; lacI; The lac repressor binds to the lac operator to inhibit transcription in E. coli. This inhibition can be relieved by adding lactose or isopropyl-β-D-thiogalactopyranoside (IPTG).
   2811..3399    -  rep_origin     ori: high-copy-number ColE1/pMB1/pBR322/pUC origin of replication
   3570..4430    -  CDS            AmpR: β-lactamase; bla; confers resistance to ampicillin, carbenicillin, and related antibiotics
   4431..4535    -  promoter       AmpR promoter: bla
   4588..5016    -  rep_origin     f1 ori (sequence partly withheld): f1 bacteriophage origin of replication; arrow indicates direction of (+) strand synthesis
   5021..5087    -  CDS            lacZα (fragment): LacZα fragment of β-galactosidase; lacZ fragment
   5094..6071    +  promoter       CMV IE94 promoter: enhancer/promoter region of simian cytomegalovirus major immediate early transcription unit IE94
>Addgene plasmid #154911 | pCS2+-Y276H PHYB-CAAX | addgene full sequence | sequence record 308717 | Addgene NGS Result
CGCCATTCTGCCTGGGGACGTCGGAGCAAGCTTGATTTAGGTGACACTATAGAATACAAGCTACTTGTTC
TTTTTGCAGGATCCCATCGATTCGAATTCAAGGCGCGTGCCACCATGGTATCAGGTGTTGGAGGAAGTGG
TGGAGGTAGAGGTGGAGGAAGAGGTGGAGAAGAAGAGCCCTCAAGTTCACACACTCCCAACAATAGACGA
GGGGGTGAACAAGCGCAGTCTTCTGGTACGAAGTCCCTCCGGCCTCGCTCTAATACAGAATCCATGTCCA
AAGCCATCCAGCAGTATACAGTGGATGCCAGGCTCCACGCAGTTTTTGAACAGAGCGGGGAAAGTGGGAA
ATCTTTCGATTATAGCCAGAGTCTGAAGACCACAACTTACGGCAGCAGTGTTCCAGAGCAACAGATTACG
GCTTACCTTAGCCGGATACAGCGCGGAGGCTACATACAGCCTTTTGGGTGTATGATCGCGGTTGACGAAT
CTAGCTTCCGCATAATCGGATATTCTGAAAACGCTCGGGAGATGCTGGGTATCATGCCACAGAGCGTTCC
TACACTGGAAAAGCCTGAAATCCTCGCGATGGGCACCGATGTGCGCAGCCTCTTCACGTCATCTTCAAGT
ATCCTCCTGGAGCGCGCTTTTGTTGCCCGGGAAATCACACTTCTGAATCCTGTCTGGATTCATAGCAAGA
ATACAGGGAAACCCTTTTACGCTATCCTGCACAGAATCGATGTCGGGGTTGTAATAGACCTTGAGCCAGC
TAGAACAGAAGATCCGGCCTTGAGCATCGCTGGCGCAGTGCAAAGCCAGAAGCTGGCAGTGAGGGCAATA
TCTCAACTGCAAGCCCTGCCAGGCGGCGATATAAAGCTGCTGTGTGATACCGTAGTGGAGAGCGTTCGCG
ATCTGACCGGTTATGACAGAGTGATGGTCCACAAATTTCATGAAGATGAGCATGGGGAGGTAGTGGCAGA
ATCAAAAAGAGACGACTTGGAACCCTATATCGGACTCCACTATCCTGCTACTGATATTCCCCAGGCAAGT
CGGTTTTTGTTTAAGCAGAATAGGGTCAGGATGATTGTGGACTGTAATGCTACTCCCGTGTTGGTAGTCC
AAGACGATCGACTGACCCAATCTATGTGCCTGGTGGGGAGTACACTGCGCGCACCACACGGGTGCCATTC
CCAGTATATGGCGAACATGGGGAGCATCGCCTCACTGGCAATGGCTGTAATCATCAACGGTAACGAGGAT
GATGGATCTAATGTCGCCAGTGGCAGATCCTCAATGCGCCTCTGGGGGCTGGTCGTCTGCCATCATACAA
GCAGCCGGTGTATTCCCTTTCCGCTGAGGTACGCTTGTGAGTTTCTTATGCAAGCATTTGGGCTTCAGCT
TAATATGGAACTCCAGCTTGCCCTTCAAATGAGTGAGAAGCGGGTTCTCCGCACTCAGACCCTTCTCTGC
GATATGCTTTTGCGCGATTCCCCCGCTGGCATCGTGACCCAGAGCCCTTCAATAATGGACCTTGTAAAGT
GCGATGGTGCTGCATTCCTGTATCATGGGAAATACTATCCACTGGGAGTGGCCCCAAGCGAAGTACAGAT
AAAGGACGTGGTCGAGTGGCTGCTCGCCAATCACGCCGACAGTACAGGGCTGAGCACCGATAGTCTGGGG
GACGCCGGATATCCAGGTGCCGCCGCACTTGGCGATGCAGTGTGTGGCATGGCAGTCGCCTATATTACGA
AGCGCGATTTTCTCTTTTGGTTTCGATCACACACAGCAAAAGAGATAAAGTGGGGAGGCGCCAAGCACCA
TCCAGAGGATAAGGATGACGGGCAAAGAATGCATCCAAGAAGTTCTTTCCAAGCCTTCCTCGAAGTGGTT
AAGTCACGATCACAGCCTTGGGAAACCGCCGAAATGGACGCTATCCATTCTCTCCAGCTGATCCTGCGGG
ACAGTTTCAAGGAGAGCGGTAGCGGTTCAGGTTCAGGTAGCGGATCCCTCGAGAAAATGTCCAAGGATGG
TAAGAAAAAGAAGAAGAAGTCAAAAACCAAGTGTGTTATCATGTAAGCGGCCCCTCTCGAGCCTCTAGAA
CTATAGTGAGTCGTATTACGTAGATCCAGACATGATAAGATACATTGATGAGTTTGGACAAACCACAACT
AGAATGCAGTGAAAAAAATGCTTTATTTGTGAAATTTGTGATGCTATTGCTTTATTTGTAACCATTATAA
GCTGCAATAAACAAGTTAACAACAACAATTGCATTCATTTTATGTTTCAGGTTCAGGGGGAGGTGTGGGA
GGTTTTTTAATTCGCGGCCGCGGCGCCAATGCATTGGGCCCGGTACCCAGCTTTTGTTCCCTTTAGTGAG
GGTTAATTGCGCGCTTGGCGTAATCATGGTCATAGCTGTTTCCTGTGTGAAATTGTTATCCGCTCACAAT
TCCACACAACATACGAGCCGGGAGCATAAAGTGTAAAGCCTGGGGTGCCTAATGAGTGAGCTAACTCACA
TTAATTGCGTTGCGCTCACTGCCCGCTTTCCAGTCGGGAAACCTGTCGTGCCAGCTGCATTAATGAATCG
GCCAACGCGCGGGGAGAGGCGGTTTGCGTATTGGGCGCTCTTCCGCTTCCTCGCTCACTGACTCGCTGCG
CTCGGTCGTTCGGCTGCGGCGAGCGGTATCAGCTCACTCAAAGGCGGTAATACGGTTATCCACAGAATCA
GGGGATAACGCAGGAAAGAACATGTGAGCAAAAGGCCAGCAAAAGGCCAGGAACCGTAAAAAGGCCGCGT
TGCTGGCGTTTTTCCATAGGCTCCGCCCCCCTGACGAGCATCACAAAAATCGACGCTCAAGTCAGAGGTG
GCGAAACCCGACAGGACTATAAAGATACCAGGCGTTTCCCCCTGGAAGCTCCCTCGTGCGCTCTCCTGTT
CCGACCCTGCCGCTTACCGGATACCTGTCCGCCTTTCTCCCTTCGGGAAGCGTGGCGCTTTCTCATAGCT
CACGCTGTAGGTATCTCAGTTCGGTGTAGGTCGTTCGCTCCAAGCTGGGCTGTGTGCACGAACCCCCCGT
TCAGCCCGACCGCTGCGCCTTATCCGGTAACTATCGTCTTGAGTCCAACCCGGTAAGACACGACTTATCG
CCACTGGCAGCAGCCACTGGTAACAGGATTAGCAGAGCGAGGTATGTAGGCGGTGCTACAGAGTTCTTGA
AGTGGTGGCCTAACTACGGCTACACTAGAAGAACAGTATTTGGTATCTGCGCTCTGCTGAAGCCAGTTAC
CTTCGGAAAAAGAGTTGGTAGCTCTTGATCCGGCAAACAAACCACCGCTGGTAGCGGTGGTTTTTTTGTT
TGCAAGCAGCAGATTACGCGCAGAAAAAAAGGATCTCAAGAAGATCCTTTGATCTTTTCTACGGGGTCTG
ACGCTCAGTGGAACGAAAACTCACGTTAAGGGATTTTGGTCATGAGATTATCAAAAAGGATCTTCACCTA
GATCCTTTTAAATTAAAAATGAAGTTTTAAATCAATCTAAAGTATATATGAGTAAACTTGGTCTGACAGT
TACCAATGCTTAATCAGTGAGGCACCTATCTCAGCGATCTGTCTATTTCGTTCATCCATAGTTGCCTGAC
TCCCCGTCGTGTAGATAACTACGATACGGGAGGGCTTACCATCTGGCCCCAGTGCTGCAATGATACCGCG
AGACCCACGCTCACCGGCTCCAGATTTATCAGCAATAAACCAGCCAGCCGGAAGGGCCGAGCGCAGAAGT
GGTCCTGCAACTTTATCCGCCTCCATCCAGTCTATTAATTGTTGCCGGGAAGCTAGAGTAAGTAGTTCGC
CAGTTAATAGTTTGCGCAACGTTGTTGCCATTGCTACAGGCATCGTGGTGTCACGCTCGTCGTTTGGTAT
GGCTTCATTCAGCTCCGGTTCCCAACGATCAAGGCGAGTTACATGATCCCCCATGTTGTGCAAAAAAGCG
GTTAGCTCCTTCGGTCCTCCGATCGTTGTCAGAAGTAAGTTGGCCGCAGTGTTATCACTCATGGTTATGG
CAGCACTGCATAATTCTCTTACTGTCATGCCATCCGTAAGATGCTTTTCTGTGACTGGTGAGTACTCAAC
CAAGTCATTCTGAGAATAGTGTATGCGGCGACCGAGTTGCTCTTGCCCGGCGTCAATACGGGATAATACC
GCGCCACATAGCAGAACTTTAAAAGTGCTCATCATTGGAAAACGTTCTTCGGGGCGAAAACTCTCAAGGA
TCTTACCGCTGTTGAGATCCAGTTCGATGTAACCCACTCGTGCACCCAACTGATCTTCAGCATCTTTTAC
TTTCACCAGCGTTTCTGGGTGAGCAAAAACAGGAAGGCAAAATGCCGCAAAAAAGGGAATAAGGGCGACA
CGGAAATGTTGAATACTCATACTCTTCCTTTTTCAATATTATTGAAGCATTTATCAGGGTTATTGTCTCA
TGAGCGGATACATATTTGAATGTATTTAGAAAAATAAACAAATAGGGGTTCCGCGCACATTTCCCCGAAA
AGTGCCACCTAAATTGTAAGCGTTAATATTTTGTTAAAATTCGCGTTAAATTTTTGTTAAATCAGCTCAT
TTTTTAACCAATAGGCCGAAATCGGCAAAATCCCTTATAAATCAAAAGAATAGACCGAGATAGGGT
[37 nt withheld, positions 4687-4723]
AAAGAACGTGGACTCCAACGTCAAAGG
[49 nt withheld, positions 4751-4799]
T
[91 nt withheld, positions 4801-4891]
G
[124 nt withheld, positions 4893-5016]
CCCATTCGCCATTCAGGCTGCGCAACTGTTGGGAAGGGCGATCGGTGCGGGCCTCTTCGCTATTACGCCA
GTCGACCGCCAATTCAATATGGCGTATATGGACTCATGCCAATTCAATATGGTGGATCTGGACCTGTGCC
AATTCAATATGGCGTATATGGACTCGTGCCAATTCAATATGGTGGATCTGGACCCCAGCCAATTCAATAT
GGCGGACTTGGCACCATGCCAATTCAATATGGCGGACCTGGCACTGTGCCAACTGGGGAGGGGTCTACTT
GGCACGGTGCCAAGTTTGAGGAGGGGTCTTGGCCCTGTGCCAAGTCCGCCATATTGAATTGGCATGGTGC
CAATAATGGCGGCCATATTGGCTATATGCCAGGATCAATATATAGGCAATATCCAATATGGCCCTATGCC
AATATGGCTATTGGCCAGGTTCAATACTATGTATTGGCCCTATGCCATATAGTATTCCATATATGGGTTT
TCCTATTGACGTAGATAGCCCCTCCCAATGGGCGGTCCCATATACCATATATGGGGCTTCCTAATACCGC
CCATAGCCACTCCCCCATTGACGTCAATGGTCTCTATATATGGTCTTTCCTATTGACGTCATATGGGCGG
TCCTATTGACGTATATGGCGCCTCCCCCATTGACGTCAATTACGGTAAATGGCCCGCCTGGCTCAATGCC
CATTGACGTCAATAGGACCACCCACCATTGACGTCAATGGGATGGCTCATTGCCCATTCATATCCGTTCT
CACGCCCCCTATTGACGTCAATGACGGTAAATGGCCCACTTGGCAGTACATCAATATCTATTAATAGTAA
CTTGGCAAGTACATTACTATTGGAAGTACGCCAGGGTACATTGGCAGTACTCCCATTGACGTCAATGGCG
GTAAATGGCCCGCGATGGCTGCCAAGTACATCCCCATTGACGTCAATGGGGAGGGGCAATGACGCAAATG
GGCGTTCCATTGACGTAAATGGGCGGTAGGCGTGCCTAATGGGAGGTCTATATAAGCAATGCTCGTTTAG
GGAAC
